Addgene plasmid #187916: pcDNA3-PB2-3x-FLAG-B/BRISBANE/60/2008
Purpose: Expresses C terminal 3xFLAG tagged PB2 subunit of Influenza B/Brisbane/60/2008 virus polymerase in mammalian cells
Depositing lab: Arindam Mondal. Depositing organization: Indian Institute of Technology, Kharagpur. Publication: A Comprehensive Roadmap Towards the Generation of an Influenza B Reporter Assay Using a Single DNA Polymerase-Based Cloning of the Reporter RNA Construct. Kedia N, Banerjee S, Mondal A. Front Microbiol. 2022 May 25;13:868367. doi: 10.3389/fmicb.2022.868367. eCollection 2022. PubMed 35694292.
Backbone
  Vector backbone: pcDNA3
  Backbone size w/o insert (bp): 5426
  Total vector size (bp): 7814
  Modifications to backbone: C terminal FLAG tag following a tri-Alanine linker
  Vector type: Mammalian Expression
  Selectable markers: Neomycin (select with G418)
Growth in bacteria
  Bacterial resistance: Ampicillin, 100 μg/mL
  Growth temperature: 37°C
  Growth strain: DH5alpha
  Growth instructions: Streak an ampicillin agar plate from the frozen glycerol stock. Grow bacterial culture from a single colony grown on the plate.
  Copy number: High Copy
Gene/Insert
  Gene/Insert name: polymerase basic protein 2 (alt name: PB2)
  Species: B/Brisbane/60/2008
  Insert size (bp): 2388
  Promoter: CMV Promoter
  Tag / fusion protein: 3xFLAG (C terminal on backbone)
  Cloning method: Restriction Enzyme; 5′ cloning site EcoR1 (not destroyed); 3′ cloning site Not1 (not destroyed)
  Sequencing primers: 5′ CMV Forward; 3′ BGH Reverse
Terms and licenses: Academic/Nonprofit Terms; Industry Terms: Not Available to Industry
How to cite: pcDNA3-PB2-3x-FLAG-B/BRISBANE/60/2008 was a gift from Arindam Mondal (Addgene plasmid # 187916 ; http://n2t.net/addgene:187916 ; RRID:Addgene_187916)
