[The description below was written by a language model from this plasmid's Addgene catalogue record and pLannotate feature annotations shown in this document.]
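Description:
pcDNA3-PB2-3x-FLAG-B/BRISBANE/60/2008 is a mammalian expression plasmid built on the pcDNA3 backbone that produces the PB2 subunit of the influenza B/Brisbane/60/2008 RNA polymerase with a C-terminal 3xFLAG epitope. In bacteria it is maintained through a high-copy ColE1/pUC-type origin and selected with ampicillin via the β-lactamase gene. An f1 origin is also present. For mammalian cells, an SV40 early promoter drives a neomycin phosphotransferase cassette ending in an SV40 polyadenylation signal, allowing G418 selection of stable transfectants.

The PB2 open reading frame was cloned between EcoRI and NotI sites, both retained, downstream of the human CMV immediate-early enhancer and promoter. It is followed by the bovine growth hormone polyadenylation signal. According to the record, the backbone was modified so that the insert reads through a tri-alanine linker into the tag, and the feature table places the 3xFLAG coding sequence a few codons after the end of PB2, consistent with this. T7 and SP6 phage promoters flank the cloning region as in the parent vector. The automated annotation matches the coding sequence to PB2 of a different influenza B strain, which reflects homology to the database reference rather than the source of the insert. Short annotated fragments such as the HIV-1 LTR, ble and lacI hits are probably incidental matches or backbone remnants. The sequenced record is 7,741 nt, slightly shorter than the 7,814 bp catalogue size.

PB2 is the cap-binding subunit of the viral polymerase and takes part in cap-snatching and in ribonucleoprotein activity. The associated publication concerns an influenza B reporter assay, so this plasmid is presumably co-transfected with other polymerase components and a reporter RNA construct. The FLAG tag allows PB2 to be detected or immunoprecipitated.
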