Features (pLannotate 1.2.2; 22 found; start..end, strand, type, name):
     28..80      -  misc_feature   bom (fragment): basis of mobility region from pBR322
    235..614     +  enhancer       CMV enhancer: human cytomegalovirus immediate early enhancer
    615..818     +  promoter       CMV promoter: human cytomegalovirus (CMV) immediate early promoter
    814..847     +  LTR            5' LTR (truncated) (fragment): truncated 5' long terminal repeat (LTR) from HIV-1
    863..881     +  promoter       T7 promoter: promoter for bacteriophage T7 RNA polymerase
    947..3256    +  CDS            PB2: PB2_INBP9 - Experimental evidence at protein level: Swiss-Prot protein existence level 1. Plays an essential role in transcription initiation and cap- stealing mechanism, in which cellular capped pre-mRNAs are used to generate primers for viral transcription. Recognizes and binds a wide range of cap structures of target pre-RNAs which are subsequently cleaved after 10-13 nucleotides by the viral protein PA. Plays a role in the initiation of the viral genome replication and modulates the activity of the ribonucleoprotein (RNP) complex. From Influenza B virus (strain B/Panama/45/1990).
   3266..3331    +  CDS            3xFLAG: three tandem FLAG® epitope tags, followed by an enterokinase cleavage site
   3366..3384    -  promoter       SP6 promoter: promoter for bacteriophage SP6 RNA polymerase
   3410..3634    +  polyA_signal   bGH poly(A) signal: bovine growth hormone polyadenylation signal
   3638..3659    +  promoter       SV40 promoter (fragment): SV40 enhancer and early promoter
   3680..4108    +  rep_origin     f1 ori (sequence partly withheld): f1 bacteriophage origin of replication; arrow indicates direction of (+) strand synthesis
   4161..4371    +  promoter       SV40 promoter: SV40 early promoter
   4446..5237    +  CDS            neo: KKA2_KLEPN - Also known as kan, nptII. Experimental evidence at protein level: Swiss-Prot protein existence level 1. Resistance to kanamycin, neomycin, paromomycin, ribostamycin, butirosin and gentamicin B. From Klebsiella pneumoniae.
   5261..5419    +  CDS            ble (fragment): BLE_KLEPN - Experimental evidence at protein level: Swiss-Prot protein existence level 1. Binding protein with a strong affinity to the bleomycin family of antibiotics. Binds to CL990; an antimitotic-antibiotic compound. From Klebsiella pneumoniae.
   5414..5535    +  polyA_signal   SV40 poly(A) signal: SV40 polyadenylation signal
   5608..5624    -  protein_bind   lac operator: The lac repressor binds to the lac operator to inhibit transcription in E. coli. This inhibition can be relieved by adding lactose or isopropyl-β-D-thiogalactopyranoside (IPTG). lac repressor encoded by lacI
   5632..5662    -  promoter       lac promoter: promoter for the E. coli lac operon
   5677..5698    -  protein_bind   CAP binding site: CAP binding activates transcription in the presence of cAMP. E. coli catabolite activator protein
   5711..5803    -  CDS            lacI (fragment): lac repressor; lacI; The lac repressor binds to the lac operator to inhibit transcription in E. coli. This inhibition can be relieved by adding lactose or isopropyl-β-D-thiogalactopyranoside (IPTG).
   5986..6574    -  rep_origin     ori: high-copy-number ColE1/pMB1/pBR322/pUC origin of replication
   6745..7605    -  CDS            AmpR: β-lactamase; bla; confers resistance to ampicillin, carbenicillin, and related antibiotics
   7606..7710    -  promoter       AmpR promoter: bla
>Addgene plasmid #187916 | pcDNA3-PB2-3x-FLAG-B/BRISBANE/60/2008 | addgene full sequence | sequence record 372980 | Addgene NGS Result
GACGGATCGGGAGATCTCCCGATCCCCTATGGTGCACTCTCAGTACAATCTGCTCTGATGCCGCATAGTT
AAGCCAGTATCTGCTCCCTGCTTGTGTGTTGGAGGTCGCTGAGTAGTGCGCGAGCAAAATTTAAGCTACA
ACAAGGCAAGGCTTGACCGACAATTGCATGAAGAATCTGCTTAGGGTTAGGCGTTTTGCGCTGCTTCGCG
ATGTACGGGCCAGATATACGCGTTGACATTGATTATTGACTAGTTATTAATAGTAATCAATTACGGGGTC
ATTAGTTCATAGCCCATATATGGAGTTCCGCGTTACATAACTTACGGTAAATGGCCCGCCTGGCTGACCG
CCCAACGACCCCCGCCCATTGACGTCAATAATGACGTATGTTCCCATAGTAACGCCAATAGGGACTTTCC
ATTGACGTCAATGGGTGGAGTATTTACGGTAAACTGCCCACTTGGCAGTACATCAAGTGTATCATATGCC
AAGTACGCCCCCTATTGACGTCAATGACGGTAAATGGCCCGCCTGGCATTATGCCCAGTACATGACCTTA
TGGGACTTTCCTACTTGGCAGTACATCTACGTATTAGTCATCGCTATTACCATGGTGATGCGGTTTTGGC
AGTACATCAATGGGCGTGGATAGCGGTTTGACTCACGGGGATTTCCAAGTCTCCACCCCATTGACGTCAA
TGGGAGTTTGTTTTGGCACCAAAATCAACGGGACTTTCCAAAATGTCGTAACAACTCCGCCCCATTGACG
CAAATGGGCGGTAGGCGTGTACGGTGGGAGGTCTATATAAGCAGAGCTCTCTGGCTAACTAGAGAACCCA
CTGCTTACTGGCTTATCGAAATTAATACGACTCACTATAGGGAGACCCAAGCTTGGTACCGAGCTCGGAT
CCACTAGTAACGGCCGCCAGTGTGCTGGAATTCACCATGACATTGGCCAAAATTGAATTGTTAAAACAAC
TGCTAAGGGACAATGAAGCCAAAACAGTTTTGAAGCAAACAACGGTAGACCAATATAACATAATAAGAAA
ATTCAATACATCAAGGATTGAAAAGAATCCTTCACTAAGGATGAAGTGGGCCATGTGTTCTAATTTTCCC
TTGGCTCTAACCAAGGGCGATATGGCAAACAGAATCCCCTTGGAATACAAAGGGATACAACTTAAAACAA
ATGCTGAAGACATAGGAACCAAAGGCCAAATGTGCTCAATAGCAGCAGTTACTTGGTGGAATACATATGG
ACCAATAGGAGATACTGAAGGTTTCGAAAGGGTCTACGAAAGCTTTTTTCTCAGAAAAATGAGACTTGAC
AACGCCACTTGGGGCCGAATAACTTTTGGCCCAGTTGAAAGAGTGAGAAAAAGGGTACTGCTAAACCCTC
TCACCAAGGAAATGCCTCCGGATGAGGCGAGCAATGTGATAATGGAAATATTGTTCCCTAAAGAAGCAGG
AATACCAAGAGAATCCACTTGGATACATAGGGAACTGATAAAAGAAAAAAGAGAAAAATTGAAAGGAACA
ATGATAACTCCAATCGTACTGGCATACATGCTTGAAAGAGAACTGGTTGCTCGAAGAAGATTCTTGCCAG
TGGCAGGAGCAACATCAGCTGAGTTCATAGAAATGCTACACTGCTTACAAGGTGAAAATTGGAGACAAAT
ATATCACCCAGGAGGGAATAAATTAACTGAGTCCAGGTCTCAATCAATGATAGTAGCTTGTAGAAAAATA
ATCAGAAGATCAATAGTCGCTTCAAACCCACTGGAGCTAGCTGTAGAAATTGCAAACAAGACTGTGATAG
ATACTGAACCTTTAAAGTCATGTCTGGCAGCCATAGACGGAGGTGATGTAGCTTGTGACATAATAAGAGC
TGCATTAGGACTAAAGATCAGACAAAGACAAAGATTTGGACGGCTTGAGCTAAAAAGAATATCAGGAAGA
GGATTCAAAAATGATGAAGAAATATTAATAGGGAACGGAACAATACAGAAGATTGGAATATGGGACGGGG
AAGAGGAGTTCCATGTAAGATGTGGTGAATGCAGGGGAATATTAAAAAAGAGTAAAATGAAACTGGAAAA
ACTACTGATAAATTCAGCCAAAAAGGAGGATATGAGAGATTTAATAATCTTATGCATGGTATTTTCTCAA
GACACTAGGATGTTCCAAGGAGTGAGAGGAGAAATAAATTTTCTTAATCGAGCAGGCCAACTTTTATCTC
CAATGTACCAACTCCAACGATATTTTTTGAATAGAAGCAACGACCTTTTTGATCAATGGGGGTATGAGGA
ATCACCCAAAGCAAGTGAACTACATGGGATAAATGAATCAATGAATGCATCTGACTATACATTGAAAGGG
ATTGTAGTGACAAGAAATGTAATTGACGACTTTAGCTCTATTGAAACAGAAAAAGTATCCATAACAAAAA
ATCTTAGTTTAATAAAAAGGACTGGGGAAGTCATAATGGGAGCTAATGACGTGAGTGAATTAGAATCACA
AGCACAGCTGATGATAACATATGATACACCTAAAATGTGGGAAATGGGAACAACCAAAGAACTGGTGCAA
AACACTTATCAATGGGTGCTAAAAAACTTGGTGACACTGAAGGCTCAGTTTCTTCTAGGAAAAGAGGACA
TGTTCCAATGGGATGCATTTGAAGCATTTGAGAGCATAATTCCTCAGAAGATGGCTGGTCAGTACAGTGG
ATTTGCAAGAGCAGTGCTCAAACAAATGAGAGACCAGGAGGTTATGAAAACTGACCAGTTCATAAAGTTG
TTGCCTTTTTGTTTCTCACCACCAAAATTAAGGAGCAATGGGGAGCCTTATCAATTCTTAAAACTTGTGT
TGAAAGGAGGAGGGGAAAATTTCATCGAAGTAAGGAAAGGGTCCCCTCTATTTTCCTATAATCCACAAAC
AGAAGTCCTAACTATATGCGGCAGAATGATGTCATTAAAAGGGAAAATTGAAGATGAAGAAAGGAATAGA
TCAATGGGTAATGCAGTATTAGCAGGCTTTCTCGTTAGTGGCAAGTATGACCCAGATCTTGGAGATTTCA
AAACTATTGAAGAACTTGAAAAGCTGAAACCGGGGGAAAAGGCAAACATCTTACTTTATCAAGGAAAACC
AGTTAAAGTAGTTAAAAGGAAAAGGTATAGTGCTTTGTCCAATGACATTTCACAAGGAATTAAGAGACAA
AGAATGACAGTTGAGTCTATGGGGTGGGCCTTGAGCGCGGCCGCCGACTACAAAGACCATGACGGTGATT
ATAAAGATCATGACATCGACTACAAGGATGACGATGACAAGTAGGCCGCTCGAGCATGCATCTAGAGGGC
CCTATTCTATAGTGTCACCTAAATGCTAGAGCTCGCTGATCAGCCTCGACTGTGCCTTCTAGTTGCCAGC
CATCTGTTGTTTGCCCCTCCCCCGTGCCTTCCTTGACCCTGGAAGGTGCCACTCCCACTGTCCTTTCCTA
ATAAAATGAGGAAATTGCATCGCATTGTCTGAGTAGGTGTCATTCTATTCTGGGGGGTGGGGTGGGGCAG
GACAGCAAGGGGGAGGATTGGGAAGACAATAGCAGGCATGCTGGGGATGCGGTGGGCTCTATGGCTTCTG
AGGCGGAAAGAACCAGCTGGGGCTCTAGGGGGTATCCCC
[124 nt withheld, positions 3680-3803]
C
[91 nt withheld, positions 3805-3895]
A
[49 nt withheld, positions 3897-3945]
CCTTTGACGTTGGAGTCCACGTTCTTT
[37 nt withheld, positions 3973-4009]
ACCCTATCTCGGTCTATTCTTTTGATTTATAAGGGATTTTGCCGATTTCGGCCTATTGGTTAAAAAATGA
GCTGATTTAACAAAAATTTAACGCGAATTAATTCTGTGGAATGTGTGTCAGTTAGGGTGTGGAAAGTCCC
CAGGCTCCCCAGCAGGCAGAAGTATGCAAAGCATGCATCTCAATTAGTCAGCAACCATAGTCCCGCCCCT
AACTCCGCCCATCCCGCCCCTAACTCCGCCCAGTTCCGCCCATTCTCCGCCCCATGGCTGACTAATTTTT
TTTATTTATGCAGAGGCCGAGGCCGCCTCTGCCTCTGAGCTATTCCAGAAGTAGTGAGGAGGCTTTTTTG
GAGGCCTAGGCTTTTGCAAAAAGCTCCCGGGAGCTTGTATATCCATTTTCGGATCTGATCAAGAGACAGG
ATGAGGATCGTTTCGCATGATTGAACAAGATGGATTGCACGCAGGTTCTCCGGCCGCTTGGGTGGAGAGG
CTATTCGGCTATGACTGGGCACAACAGACAATCGGCTGCTCTGATGCCGCCGTGTTCCGGCTGTCAGCGC
AGGGGCGCCCGGTTCTTTTTGTCAAGACCGACCTGTCCGGTGCCCTGAATGAACTGCAGGACGAGGCAGC
GCGGCTATCGTGGCTGGCCACGACGGGCGTTCCTTGCGCAGCTGTGCTCGACGTTGTCACTGAAGCGGGA
AGGGACTGGCTGCTATTGGGCGAAGTGCCGGGGCAGGATCTCCTGTCATCTCACCTTGCTCCTGCCGAGA
AAGTATCCATCATGGCTGATGCAATGCGGCGGCTGCATACGCTTGATCCGGCTACCTGCCCATTCGACCA
CCAAGCGAAACATCGCATCGAGCGAGCACGTACTCGGATGGAAGCCGGTCTTGTCGATCAGGATGATCTG
GACGAAGAGCATCAGGGGCTCGCGCCAGCCGAACTGTTCGCCAGGCTCAAGGCGCGCATGCCCGACGGCG
AGGATCTCGTCGTGACCCATGGCGATGCCTGCTTGCCGAATATCATGGTGGAAAATGGCCGCTTTTCTGG
ATTCATCGACTGTGGCCGGCTGGGTGTGGCGGACCGCTATCAGGACATAGCGTTGGCTACCCGTGATATT
GCTGAAGAGCTTGGCGGCGAATGGGCTGACCGCTTCCTCGTGCTTTACGGTATCGCCGCTCCCGATTCGC
AGCGCATCGCCTTCTATCGCCTTCTTGACGAGTTCTTCTGAGCGGGACTCTGGGGTTCGAAATGACCGAC
CAAGCGACGCCCAACCTGCCATCACGAGATTTCGATTCCACCGCCGCCTTCTATGAAAGGTTGGGCTTCG
GAATCGTTTTCCGGGACGCCGGCTGGATGATCCTCCAGCGCGGGGATCTCATGCTGGAGTTCTTCGCCCA
CCCCAACTTGTTTATTGCAGCTTATAATGGTTACAAATAAAGCAATAGCATCACAAATTTCACAAATAAA
GCATTTTTTTCACTGCATTCTAGTTGTGGTTTGTCCAAACTCATCAATGTATCTTATCATGTCTGTATAC
CGTCGACCTCTAGCTAGAGCTTGGCGTAATCATGGTCATAGCTGTTTCCTGTGTGAAATTGTTATCCGCT
CACAATTCCACACAACATACGAGCCGGAAGCATAAAGTGTAAAGCCTGGGGTGCCTAATGAGTGAGCTAA
CTCACATTAATTGCGTTGCGCTCACTGCCCGCTTTCCAGTCGGGAAACCTGTCGTGCCAGCTGCATTAAT
GAATCGGCCAACGCGCGGGGAGAGGCGGTTTGCGTATTGGGCGCTCTTCCGCTTCCTCGCTCACTGACTC
GCTGCGCTCGGTCGTTCGGCTGCGGCGAGCGGTATCAGCTCACTCAAAGGCGGTAATACGGTTATCCACA
GAATCAGGGGATAACGCAGGAAAGAACATGTGAGCAAAAGGCCAGCAAAAGGCCAGGAACCGTAAAAAGG
CCGCGTTGCTGGCGTTTTTCCATAGGCTCCGCCCCCCTGACGAGCATCACAAAAATCGACGCTCAAGTCA
GAGGTGGCGAAACCCGACAGGACTATAAAGATACCAGGCGTTTCCCCCTGGAAGCTCCCTCGTGCGCTCT
CCTGTTCCGACCCTGCCGCTTACCGGATACCTGTCCGCCTTTCTCCCTTCGGGAAGCGTGGCGCTTTCTC
ATAGCTCACGCTGTAGGTATCTCAGTTCGGTGTAGGTCGTTCGCTCCAAGCTGGGCTGTGTGCACGAACC
CCCCGTTCAGCCCGACCGCTGCGCCTTATCCGGTAACTATCGTCTTGAGTCCAACCCGGTAAGACACGAC
TTATCGCCACTGGCAGCAGCCACTGGTAACAGGATTAGCAGAGCGAGGTATGTAGGCGGTGCTACAGAGT
TCTTGAAGTGGTGGCCTAACTACGGCTACACTAGAAGAACAGTATTTGGTATCTGCGCTCTGCTGAAGCC
AGTTACCTTCGGAAAAAGAGTTGGTAGCTCTTGATCCGGCAAACAAACCACCGCTGGTAGCGGTGGTTTT
TTTGTTTGCAAGCAGCAGATTACGCGCAGAAAAAAAGGATCTCAAGAAGATCCTTTGATCTTTTCTACGG
GGTCTGACGCTCAGTGGAACGAAAACTCACGTTAAGGGATTTTGGTCATGAGATTATCAAAAAGGATCTT
CACCTAGATCCTTTTAAATTAAAAATGAAGTTTTAAATCAATCTAAAGTATATATGAGTAAACTTGGTCT
GACAGTTACCAATGCTTAATCAGTGAGGCACCTATCTCAGCGATCTGTCTATTTCGTTCATCCATAGTTG
CCTGACTCCCCGTCGTGTAGATAACTACGATACGGGAGGGCTTACCATCTGGCCCCAGTGCTGCAATGAT
ACCGCGAGACCCACGCTCACCGGCTCCAGATTTATCAGCAATAAACCAGCCAGCCGGAAGGGCCGAGCGC
AGAAGTGGTCCTGCAACTTTATCCGCCTCCATCCAGTCTATTAATTGTTGCCGGGAAGCTAGAGTAAGTA
GTTCGCCAGTTAATAGTTTGCGCAACGTTGTTGCCATTGCTACAGGCATCGTGGTGTCACGCTCGTCGTT
TGGTATGGCTTCATTCAGCTCCGGTTCCCAACGATCAAGGCGAGTTACATGATCCCCCATGTTGTGCAAA
AAAGCGGTTAGCTCCTTCGGTCCTCCGATCGTTGTCAGAAGTAAGTTGGCCGCAGTGTTATCACTCATGG
TTATGGCAGCACTGCATAATTCTCTTACTGTCATGCCATCCGTAAGATGCTTTTCTGTGACTGGTGAGTA
CTCAACCAAGTCATTCTGAGAATAGTGTATGCGGCGACCGAGTTGCTCTTGCCCGGCGTCAATACGGGAT
AATACCGCGCCACATAGCAGAACTTTAAAAGTGCTCATCATTGGAAAACGTTCTTCGGGGCGAAAACTCT
CAAGGATCTTACCGCTGTTGAGATCCAGTTCGATGTAACCCACTCGTGCACCCAACTGATCTTCAGCATC
TTTTACTTTCACCAGCGTTTCTGGGTGAGCAAAAACAGGAAGGCAAAATGCCGCAAAAAAGGGAATAAGG
GCGACACGGAAATGTTGAATACTCATACTCTTCCTTTTTCAATATTATTGAAGCATTTATCAGGGTTATT
GTCTCATGAGCGGATACATATTTGAATGTATTTAGAAAAATAAACAAATAGGGGTTCCGCGCACATTTCC
CCGAAAAGTGCCACCTGACGTC
